>Addgene plasmid #63128 | pFastBac1-Ac-AChBP | depositor partial sequence | sequence record 105673 | Insert DNA Sequence
GAATTCAAGACAGGATGCTCGTCTCGGTGTATCTCGCTCTCCTGGTGGCCTGTGTCGGACAAGCTCACAG
CCAAGCAAACCTCATGCGCCTCAAAAGTGACCTTTTTAATAGGTCCCCGATGTACCCAGGCCCCACCAAG
GACGACCCTCTGACCGTGACCTTAGGGTTCACCCTCCAGGACATTGTCAAGGTCGACTCATCCACGAACG
AGGTGGACCTAGTCTACTACGAGCAGCAGAGATGGAAGCTCAACAGTCTCATGTGGGATCCAAACGAGTA
CGGTAACATCACCGACTTCAGGACGTCTGCGGCAGACATCTGGACACCTGACATCACTGCGTACAGTTCT
ACAAGACCTGTACAGGTCCTATCCCCGCAAATTGCTGTTGTCACCCACGACGGCTCTGTTATGTTTATTC
CTGCCCAACGCCTCAGCTTCATGTGTGACCCGACTGGGGTAGACAGCGAGGAGGGGGTTACGTGTGCCGT
GAAATTTGGCTCTTGGGTATACAGCGGGTTTGAAATAGACCTGAAAACGGACACAGACCAAGTGGATCTC
AGCTCGTATTACGCAAGCTCCAAGTACGAGATTCTGTCAGCTACTCAGACCCGGCAAGTTCAGCACTACT
CATGTTGCCCCGAGCCCTATATAGATGTCAATCTCGTTGTCAAGTTTCGCGAGAGGCGGGCAGGGAATGG
CTTCTTCAGGAATCTCTTTGACTAAAAGCTT
