>Addgene plasmid #63128 | pFastBac1-Ac-AChBP | addgene partial sequence | sequence record 107068 | Polyhedrin-F 5'-AAATGATAACCATCTCGC-3'
CCTATAAATATTCCGGATTATTCATACCGTCCCACCATCGGGCGCGGATCCCGGTCCGAAGCGCGCGGAA
TTCAAGACAGGATGCTCGTCTCGGTGTATCTCGCTCTCCTGGTGGCCTGTGTCGGACAAGCTCACAGCCA
AGCAAACCTCATGCGCCTCAAAAGTGACCTTTTTAATAGGTCCCCGATGTACCCAGGCCCCACCAAGGAC
GACCCTCTGACCGTGACCTTAGGGTTCACCCTCCAGGACATTGTCAAGGTCGACTCATCCACGAACGAGG
TGGACCTAGTCTACTACGAGCAGCAGAGATGGAAGCTCAACAGTCTCATGTGGGATCCAAACGAGTACGG
TAACATCACCGACTTCAGGACGTCTGCGGCAGACATCTGGACACCTGACATCACTGCGTACAGTTCTACA
AGACCTGTACAGGTCCTATCCCCGCAAATTGCTGTTGTCACCCACGACGGCTCTGTTATGTTTATTCCTG
CCCAACGCCTCAGCTTCATGTGTGACCCGACTGGGGTAGACAGCGAGGAGGGGGTTACGTGTGCCGTGAA
ATTTGGCTCTTGGGTATACAGCGGGTTTGAAATAGACCTGAAAACGGACACAGACCAAGTGGATCTCAGC
TCGTATTACGCAAGCTCCAAGTACGAGATTCTGTCAGCTACTCAGACCCGGCAAGTTCAGCACTACTCAT
GTTG
