>Addgene plasmid #63128 | pFastBac1-Ac-AChBP | addgene partial sequence | sequence record 107069 | SV40pA-R 5'-GAAATTTGTGATGCTATTGC-3'
TTGCATTCATTTTATGTTTCAGGTTCAGGGGGAGGTGTGGGAGGTTTTTTAAAGCAAGTAAAACCTCTAC
AAATGTGGTATGGCTGATTATGATCCTCTAGTACTTCTCGACAAGCTTTTAGTCAAAGAGATTCCTGAAG
AAGCCATTCCCTGCCCGCCTCTCGCGAAACTTGACAACGAGATTGACATCTATATAGGGCTCGGGGCAAC
ATGAGTAGTGCTGAACTTGCCGGGTCTGAGTAGCTGACAGAATCTCGTACTTGGAGCTTGCGTAATACGA
GCTGAGATCCACTTGGTCTGTGTCCGTTTTCAGGTCTATTTCAAACCCGCTGTATACCCAAGAGCCAAAT
TTCACGGCACACGTAACCCCCTCCTCGCTGTCTACCCCAGTCGGGTCACACATGAAGCTGAGGCGTTGGG
CAGGAATAAACATAACAGAGCCGTCGTGGGTGACAACAGCAATTTGCGGGGATAGGACCTGTACAGGTCT
TGTAGAACTGTACGCAGTGATGTCAGGTGTCCAGATGTCTGCCGCAGACGTCCTGAAGTCGGTGATGTTA
CCGTACTCGTTTGGATCCCACATGAGACTGTTGAGCTTCCATCTCTGCTGCTCGTAGTAGACTAGGTCCA
CCTCGTTCGTGGATGAGTCGACCTTGACAATGTCCTGGAGGGTGAACCCTAAGGTCACGGTCAGA
