[The description below was written by a language model from this plasmid's Addgene catalogue record.]
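Description:
pFastBac1-Ac-AChBP is an insect-cell expression construct built on the pFastBac1 backbone, a baculovirus donor (transfer) plasmid. It is propagated in E. coli under ampicillin selection; the record lists the copy number as unknown and does not include a feature table, so the origin of replication and other backbone elements are not itemised. pFastBac1-type vectors are generally used as donors in the Bac-to-Bac system, in which the expression cassette is moved by Tn7 transposition into a baculovirus shuttle genome (bacmid) maintained in E. coli. The resulting recombinant bacmid is then used to generate virus for infecting insect cells, although these backbone details come from general knowledge of the vector rather than from this record.

The payload is a 711 bp insert encoding the acetylcholine-binding protein (AChBP) of the sea hare Aplysia californica, cloned between EcoRI and HindIII sites that both remain intact. Expression is driven by the baculoviral polyhedrin promoter, a very strong, very late promoter that gives high-level protein production in infected insect cells. The use of an SV40 poly(A) reverse sequencing primer indicates that an SV40 polyadenylation signal lies downstream of the insert. No epitope or purification tags are recorded.

AChBP is a soluble homolog of the ligand-binding domain of nicotinic acetylcholine receptors. The stated purpose of the plasmid is expression of the Aplysia protein, and the associated publication describes a crystal structure of AChBP bound to an alpha-conotoxin variant. This is consistent with use of the construct to produce recombinant protein for structural and ligand-binding studies.
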