Addgene plasmid #63128: pFastBac1-Ac-AChBP
Purpose: Expression of Aplysia californica AChBP
Depositing lab: Titia Sixma. Depositing organization: Netherlands Cancer Institute. Publication: Crystal structure of nicotinic acetylcholine receptor homolog AChBP in complex with an alpha-conotoxin PnIA variant. Celie PH, Kasheverov IE, Mordvintsev DY, Hogg RC, van Nierop P, van Elk R, van Rossum-Fikkert SE, Zhmak MN, Bertrand D, Tsetlin V, Sixma TK, Smit AB. Nat Struct Mol Biol. 2005 Jul;12(7):582-8. Epub 2005 Jun 12. 10.1038/nsmb951 PubMed 15951818.
Backbone
  Vector backbone: pFastBac1
  Vector type: Insect Expression
Growth in bacteria
  Bacterial resistance: Ampicillin, 100 μg/mL
  Growth temperature: 37°C
  Growth strain: DH5alpha
  Copy number: Unknown
Gene/Insert
  Gene/Insert name: AChBP
  Species: Aplysia californica
  Insert size (bp): 711
  Promoter: Polyhedrin
  Cloning method: Restriction Enzyme; 5′ cloning site EcoRI (not destroyed); 3′ cloning site HindIII (not destroyed)
  Sequencing primers: 5′ Polyhedrin Forward (AAATGATAACCATCTCGC); 3′ SV40 poly A Reverse
Terms and licenses: Academic/Nonprofit Terms; Industry Terms: Not Available to Industry
How to cite: pFastBac1-Ac-AChBP was a gift from Titia Sixma (Addgene plasmid # 63128 ; http://n2t.net/addgene:63128 ; RRID:Addgene_63128)
